>Addgene plasmid #183457 | pFUGW-shRIIα-RIIαS97A-IRES-EGFP | addgene full sequence | sequence record 360365 | Addgene NGS Result
CTGGAGAAGTGAGCATCTTGATTAGAAGCAAGACTAAAACGAACAAGAACGGCGGGAACCAGGAGGTTGA
GATTGCCCACTGCCATAAGGGGCAGTACTTTGGAGAACTTGCCCTGGTGACCAACAAACCAAGAGCTGCT
TCTGCTTATGCGGTTGGAGACGTCAAATGCTTAGTCATGGATGTTCAAGCATTTGAGAGGCTTCTGGGCC
CCTGCATGGACATCATGAAGAGGAACATCTCACATTACGAAGAACAGCTGGTGAAGATGTTTGGCTCCAA
CTTGGATCTATTGGACCCCGGGCAGTAGCTCGGATCCGCCCCTCTCCCTCCCCCCCCCNTAACGTTACTG
GCCGAAGCCGCTTGGAATAAGGCCGGTGTGCGTTTGTCTATATGTTATTTTCCACCATATTGCCGTCTTT
TGGCAATGTGAGGGCCCGGAAACCTGGCCCTGTCTTCTTGACGAGCATTCCTAGGGGTCTTTCCCCTCTC
GCCAAAGGAATGCAAGGTCTGTTGAATGTCGTGAAGGAAGCAGTTCCTCTGGAAGCTTCTTGAAGACAAA
CAACGTCTGTAGCGACCCTTTGCAGGCAGCGGAACCCCCCACCTGGCGACAGGTGCCTCTGCGGCCAAAA
GCCACGTGTATAAGATACACCTGCAAAGGCGGCACAACCCCAGTGCCACGTTGTGAGTTGGATAGTTGTG
GAAAGAGTCAAATGGCTCTCCTCAAGCGTATTCAACAAGGGGCTGAAGGATGCCCAGAAGGTACCCCATT
GTATGGGATCTGATCTGGGGCCTCGGTACACATGCTTTACATGTGTTTAGTCGAGGTTAAAAAAACGTCT
AGGCCCCCCGAACCACGGGGACGTGGTTTTCCTTTGAAAAACACGATGATAATATGGCCACAACCATGGT
GAGCAAGGGCGAGGAGCTGTTCACCGGGGTGGTGCCCATCCTGGTCGAGCTGGACGGCGACGTAAACGGC
CACAAGTTCAGCGTGTCCGGCGAGGGCGAGGGCGATGCCACCTACGGCAAGCTGACCCTGAAGTTCATCT
GCACCACCGGCAAGCTGCCCGTGCCCTGGCCCACCCTCGTGACCACCCTGACCTACGGCGTGCAGTGCTT
CAGCCGCTACCCCGACCACATGAAGCAGCACGACTTCTTCAAGTCCGCCATGCCCGAAGGCTACGTCCAG
GAGCGCACCATCTTCTTCAAGGACGACGGCAACTACAAGACCCGCGCCGAGGTGAAGTTCGAGGGCGACA
CCCTGGTGAACCGCATCGAGCTGAAGGGCATCGACTTCAAGGAGGACGGCAACATCCTGGGGCACAAGCT
GGAGTACAACTACAACAGCCACAACGTCTATATCATGGCCGACAAGCAGAAGAACGGCATCAAGGTGAAC
TTCAAGATCCGCCACAACATCGAGGACGGCAGCGTGCAGCTCGCCGACCACTACCAGCAGAACACCCCCA
TCGGCGACGGCCCCGTGCTGCTGCCCGACAACCACTACCTGAGCACCCAGTCCGCCCTGAGCAAAGACCC
CAACGAGAAGCGCGATCACATGGTCCTGCTGGAGTTCGTGACCGCCGCCGGGATCACTCTCGGCATGGAC
GAGCTGTACAAGTAAAGCAATTCGATATCAAGCTTATCGATAATCAACCTCTGGATTACAAAATTTGTGA
AAGATTGACTGGTATTCTTAACTATGTTGCTCCTTTTACGCTATGTGGATACGCTGCTTTAATGCCTTTG
TATCATGCTATTGCTTCCCGTATGGCTTTCATTTTCTCCTCCTTGTATAAATCCTGGTTGCTGTCTCTTT
ATGAGGAGTTGTGGCCCGTTGTCAGGCAACGTGGCGTGGTGTGCACTGTGTTTGCTGACGCAACCCCCAC
TGGTTGGGGCATTGCCACCACCTGTCAGCTCCTTTCCGGGACTTTCGCTTTCCCCCTCCCTATTGCCACG
GCGGAACTCATCGCCGCCTGCCTTGCCCGCTGCTGGACAGGGGCTCGGCTGTTGGGCACTGACAATTCCG
TGGTGTTGTCGGGGAAATCATCGTCCTTTCCTTGGCTGCTCGCCTGTGTTGCCACCTGGATTCTGCGCGG
GACGTCCTTCTGCTACGTCCCTTCGGCCCTCAATCCAGCGGACCTTCCTTCCCGCGGCCTGCTGCCGGCT
CTGCGGCCTCTTCCGCGTCTTCGCCTTCGCCCTCAGACGAGTCGGATCTCCCTTTGGGCCGCCTCCCCGC
ATCGATACCGTCGACCTCGAGACCTAGAAAAACATGGAGCAATCACAAGTAGCAATACAGCAGCTACCAA
TGCTGATTGTGCCTGGCTAGAAGCACAAGAGGAGGAGGAGGTGGGTTTTCCAGTCACACCTCAGGTACCT
TTAAGACCAATGACTTACAAGGCAGCTGTAGATCTTAGCCACTTTTTAAAAGAAAAGGGGGGACTGGAAG
GGCTAATTCACTCCCAACGAAGACAAGATATCCTTGATCTGTGGATCTACCACACACAAGGCTACTTCCC
TGATTGGCAGAACTACACACCAGGGCCAGGGATCAGATATCCACTGACCTTTGGATGGTGCTACAAGCTA
GTACCAGTTGAGCAAGAGAAGGTAGAAGAAGCCAATGAAGGAGAGAACACCCGCTTGTTACACCCTGTGA
GCCTGCATGGGATGGATGACCCGGAGAGAGAAGTATTAGAGTGGAGGTTTGACAGCCGCCTAGCATTTCA
TCACATGGCCCGAGAGCTGCATCCGGACTGTACTGGGTCTCTCTGGTTAGACCAGATCTGAGCCTGGGAG
CTCTCTGGCTAACTAGGGAACCCACTGCTTAAGCCTCAATAAAGCTTGCCTTGAGTGCTTCAAGTAGTGT
GTGCCCGTCTGTTGTGTGACTCTGGTAACTAGAGATCCCTCAGACCCTTTTAGTCAGTGTGGAAAATCTC
TAGCAGAAACCCGCTGATCAGCCTCGACTGTGCCTTCTAGTTGCCAGCCATCTGTTGTTTGCCCCTCCCC
CGTGCCTTCCTTGACCCTGGAAGGTGCCACTCCCACTGTCCTTTCCTAATAAAATGAGGAAATTGCATCG
CATTGTCTGAGTAGGTGTCATTCTATTCTGGGGGGTGGGGTGGGGCAGGACAGCAAGGGGGAGGATTGGG
AAGACAATAGCAGGCATGCTGGGGATGCGGTGGGCTCTATGGCTTCTGAGGCGGAAAGAACCAGCTGGGG
CTCTAGGGGGTATCCCC
[124 nt withheld, positions 3238-3361]
C
[91 nt withheld, positions 3363-3453]
A
[49 nt withheld, positions 3455-3503]
CCTTTGACGTTGGAGTCCACGTTCTTT
[37 nt withheld, positions 3531-3567]
ACCCTATCTCGGTCTATTCTTTTGATTTATAAGGGATTTTGCCGATTTCGGCCTATTGGTTAAAAAATGA
GCTGATTTAACAAAAATTTAACGCGAATTAATTCTGTGGAATGTGTGTCAGTTAGGGTGTGGAAAGTCCC
CAGGCTCCCCAGCAGGCAGAAGTATGCAAAGCATGCATCTCAATTAGTCAGCAACCAGGTGTGGAAAGTC
CCCAGGCTCCCCAGCAGGCAGAAGTATGCAAAGCATGCATCTCAATTAGTCAGCAACCATAGTCCCGCCC
CTAACTCCGCCCATCCCGCCCCTAACTCCGCCCAGTTCCGCCCATTCTCCGCCCCATGGCTGACTAATTT
TTTTTATTTATGCAGAGGCCGAGGCCGCCTCTGCCTCTGAGCTATTCCAGAAGTAGTGAGGAGGCTTTTT
TGGAGGCCTAGGCTTTTGCAAAAAGCTCCCGGGAGCTTGTATATCCATTTTCGGATCTGATCAGCACGTG
TTGACAATTAATCATCGGCATAGTATATCGGCATAGTATAATACGACAAGGTGAGGAACTAAACCATGGC
CAAGTTGACCAGTGCCGTTCCGGTGCTCACCGCGCGCGACGTCGCCGGAGCGGTCGAGTTCTGGACCGAC
CGGCTCGGGTTCTCCCGGGACTTCGTGGAGGACGACTTCGCCGGTGTGGTCCGGGACGACGTGACCCTGT
TCATCAGCGCGGTCCAGGACCAGGTGGTGCCGGACAACACCCTGGCCTGGGTGTGGGTGCGCGGCCTGGA
CGAGCTGTACGCCGAGTGGTCGGAGGTCGTGTCCACGAACTTCCGGGACGCCTCCGGGCCGGCCATGACC
GAGATCGGCGAGCAGCCGTGGGGGCGGGAGTTCGCCCTGCGCGACCCGGCCGGCAACTGCGTGCACTTCG
TGGCCGAGGAGCAGGACTGACACGTGCTACGAGATTTCGATTCCACCGCCGCCTTCTATGAAAGGTTGGG
CTTCGGAATCGTTTTCCGGGACGCCGGCTGGATGATCCTCCAGCGCGGGGATCTCATGCTGGAGTTCTTC
GCCCACCCCAACTTGTTTATTGCAGCTTATAATGGTTACAAATAAAGCAATAGCATCACAAATTTCACAA
ATAAAGCATTTTTTTCACTGCATTCTAGTTGTGGTTTGTCCAAACTCATCAATGTATCTTATCATGTCTG
TATACCGTCGACCTCTAGCTAGAGCTTGGCGTAATCATGGTCATAGCTGTTTCCTGTGTGAAATTGTTAT
CCGCTCACAATTCCACACAACATACGAGCCGGAAGCATAAAGTGTAAAGCCTGGGGTGCCTAATGAGTGA
GCTAACTCACATTAATTGCGTTGCGCTCACTGCCCGCTTTCCAGTCGGGAAACCTGTCGTGCCAGCTGCA
TTAATGAATCGGCCAACGCGCGGGGAGAGGCGGTTTGCGTATTGGGCGCTCTTCCGCTTCCTCGCTCACT
GACTCGCTGCGCTCGGTCGTTCGGCTGCGGCGAGCGGTATCAGCTCACTCAAAGGCGGTAATACGGTTAT
CCACAGAATCAGGGGATAACGCAGGAAAGAACATGTGAGCAAAAGGCCAGCAAAAGGCCAGGAACCGTAA
AAAGGCCGCGTTGCTGGCGTTTTTCCATAGGCTCCGCCCCCCTGACGAGCATCACAAAAATCGACGCTCA
AGTCAGAGGTGGCGAAACCCGACAGGACTATAAAGATACCAGGCGTTTCCCCCTGGAAGCTCCCTCGTGC
GCTCTCCTGTTCCGACCCTGCCGCTTACCGGATACCTGTCCGCCTTTCTCCCTTCGGGAAGCGTGGCGCT
TTCTCATAGCTCACGCTGTAGGTATCTCAGTTCGGTGTAGGTCGTTCGCTCCAAGCTGGGCTGTGTGCAC
GAACCCCCCGTTCAGCCCGACCGCTGCGCCTTATCCGGTAACTATCGTCTTGAGTCCAACCCGGTAAGAC
ACGACTTATCGCCACTGGCAGCAGCCACTGGTAACAGGATTAGCAGAGCGAGGTATGTAGGCGGTGCTAC
AGAGTTCTTGAAGTGGTGGCCTAACTACGGCTACACTAGAAGAACAGTATTTGGTATCTGCGCTCTGCTG
AAGCCAGTTACCTTCGGAAAAAGAGTTGGTAGCTCTTGATCCGGCAAACAAACCACCGCTGGTAGCGGTG
GTTTTTTTGTTTGCAAGCAGCAGATTACGCGCAGAAAAAAAGGATCTCAAGAAGATCCTTTGATCTTTTC
TACGGGGTCTGACGCTCAGTGGAACGAAAACTCACGTTAAGGGATTTTGGTCATGAGATTATCAAAAAGG
ATCTTCACCTAGATCCTTTTAAATTAAAAATGAAGTTTTAAATCAATCTAAAGTATATATGAGTAAACTT
GGTCTGACAGTTACCAATGCTTAATCAGTGAGGCACCTATCTCAGCGATCTGTCTATTTCGTTCATCCAT
AGTTGCCTGACTCCCCGTCGTGTAGATAACTACGATACGGGAGGGCTTACCATCTGGCCCCAGTGCTGCA
ATGATACCGCGAGACCCACGCTCACCGGCTCCAGATTTATCAGCAATAAACCAGCCAGCCGGAAGGGCCG
AGCGCAGAAGTGGTCCTGCAACTTTATCCGCCTCCATCCAGTCTATTAATTGTTGCCGGGAAGCTAGAGT
AAGTAGTTCGCCAGTTAATAGTTTGCGCAACGTTGTTGCCATTGCTACAGGCATCGTGGTGTCACGCTCG
TCGTTTGGTATGGCTTCATTCAGCTCCGGTTCCCAACGATCAAGGCGAGTTACATGATCCCCCATGTTGT
GCAAAAAAGCGGTTAGCTCCTTCGGTCCTCCGATCGTTGTCAGAAGTAAGTTGGCCGCAGTGTTATCACT
CATGGTTATGGCAGCACTGCATAATTCTCTTACTGTCATGCCATCCGTAAGATGCTTTTCTGTGACTGGT
GAGTACTCAACCAAGTCATTCTGAGAATAGTGTATGCGGCGACCGAGTTGCTCTTGCCCGGCGTCAATAC
GGGATAATACCGCGCCACATAGCAGAACTTTAAAAGTGCTCATCATTGGAAAACGTTCTTCGGGGCGAAA
ACTCTCAAGGATCTTACCGCTGTTGAGATCCAGTTCGATGTAACCCACTCGTGCACCCAACTGATCTTCA
GCATCTTTTACTTTCACCAGCGTTTCTGGGTGAGCAAAAACAGGAAGGCAAAATGCCGCAAAAAAGGGAA
TAAGGGCGACACGGAAATGTTGAATACTCATACTCTTCCTTTTTCAATATTATTGAAGCATTTATCAGGG
TTATTGTCTCATGAGCGGATACATATTTGAATGTATTTAGAAAAATAAACAAATAGGGGTTCCGCGCACA
TTTCCCCGAAAAGTGCCACCTGACGTCGACGGATCGGGAGATCTCCCGATCCCCTATGGTGCACTCTCAG
TACAATCTGCTCTGATGCCGCATAGTTAAGCCAGTATCTGCTCCCTGCTTGTGTGTTGGAGGTCGCTGAG
TAGTGCGCGAGCAAAATTTAAGCTACAACAAGGCAAGGCTTGACCGACAATTGCATGAAGAATCTGCTTA
GGGTTAGGCGTTTTGCGCTGCTTCGCGATGTACGGGCCAGATATACGCGTTGACATTGATTATTGACTAG
TTATTAATAGTAATCAATTACGGGGTCATTAGTTCATAGCCCATATATGGAGTTCCGCGTTACATAACTT
ACGGTAAATGGCCCGCCTGGCTGACCGCCCAACGACCCCCGCCCATTGACGTCAATAATGACGTATGTTC
CCATAGTAACGCCAATAGGGACTTTCCATTGACGTCAATGGGTGGAGTATTTACGGTAAACTGCCCACTT
GGCAGTACATCAAGTGTATCATATGCCAAGTACGCCCCCTATTGACGTCAATGACGGTAAATGGCCCGCC
TGGCATTATGCCCAGTACATGACCTTATGGGACTTTCCTACTTGGCAGTACATCTACGTATTAGTCATCG
CTATTACCATGGTGATGCGGTTTTGGCAGTACATCAATGGGCGTGGATAGCGGTTTGACTCACGGGGATT
TCCAAGTCTCCACCCCATTGACGTCAATGGGAGTTTGTTTTGGCACCAAAATCAACGGGACTTTCCAAAA
TGTCGTAACAACTCCGCCCCATTGACGCAAATGGGCGGTAGGCGTGTACGGTGGGAGGTCTATATAAGCA
GCGCGTTTTGCCTGTACTGGGTCTCTCTGGTTAGACCAGATCTGAGCCTGGGAGCTCTCTGGCTAACTAG
GGAACCCACTGCTTAAGCCTCAATAAAGCTTGCCTTGAGTGCTTCAAGTAGTGTGTGCCCGTCTGTTGTG
TGACTCTGGTAACTAGAGATCCCTCAGACCCTTTTAGTCAGTGTGGAAAATCTCTAGCAGTGGCGCCCGA
ACAGGGACTTGAAAGCGAAAGGGAAACCAGAGGAGCTCTCTCGACGCAGGACTCGGCTTGCTGAAGCGCG
CACGGCAAGAGGCGAGGGGCGGCGACTGGTGAGTACGCCAAAAATTTTGACTAGCGGAGGCTAGAAGGAG
AGAGATGGGTGCGAGAGCGTCAGTATTAAGCGGGGGAGAATTAGATCGCGATGGGAAAAAATTCGGTTAA
GGCCAGGGGGAAAGAAAAAATATAAATTAAAACATATAGTATGGGCAAGCAGGGAGCTAGAACGATTCGC
AGTTAATCCTGGCCTGTTAGAAACATCAGAAGGCTGTAGACAAATACTGGGACAGCTACAACCATCCCTT
CAGACAGGATCAGAAGAACTTAGATCATTATATAATACAGTAGCAACCCTCTATTGTGTGCATCAAAGGA
TAGAGATAAAAGACACCAAGGAAGCTTTAGACAAGATAGAGGAAGAGCAAAACAAAAGTAAGACCACCGC
ACAGCAAGCGGCCGCTGATCTTCAGACCTGGAGGAGGAGATATGAGGGACAATTGGAGAAGTGAATTATA
TAAATATAAAGTAGTAAAAATTGAACCATTAGGAGTAGCACCCACCAAGGCAAAGAGAAGAGTGGTGCAG
AGAGAAAAAAGAGCAGTGGGAATAGGAGCTTTGTTCCTTGGGTTCTTGGGAGCAGCAGGAAGCACTATGG
GCGCAGCGTCAATGACGCTGACGGTACAGGCCAGACAATTATTGTCTGGTATAGTGCAGCAGCAGAACAA
TTTGCTGAGGGCTATTGAGGCGCAACAGCATCTGTTGCAACTCACAGTCTGGGGCATCAAGCAGCTCCAG
GCAAGAATCCTGGCTGTGGAAAGATACCTAAAGGATCAACAGCTCCTGGGGATTTGGGGTTGCTCTGGAA
AACTCATTTGCACCACTGCTGTGCCTTGGAATGCTAGTTGGAGTAATAAATCTCTGGAACAGATTTGGAA
TCACACGACCTGGATGGAGTGGGACAGAGAAATTAACAATTACACAAGCTTAATACACTCCTTAATTGAA
GAATCGCAAAACCAGCAAGAAAAGAATGAACAAGAATTATTGGAATTAGATAAATGGGCAAGTTTGTGGA
ATTGGTTTAACATAACAAATTGGCTGTGGTATATAAAATTATTCATAATGATAGTAGGAGGCTTGGTAGG
TTTAAGAATAGTTTTTGCTGTACTTTCTATAGTGAATAGAGTTAGGCAGGGATATTCACCATTATCGTTT
CAGACCCACCTCCCAACCCCGAGGGGACCCGACAGGCCCGAAGGAATAGAAGAAGAAGGTGGAGAGAGAG
ACAGAGACAGATCCATTCGATTAGTGAACGGATCGGCACTGCGTGCGCCAATTCTGCAGACAAATGGCAG
TATTCATCCACAATTTTAAAAGAAAAGGGGGGATTGGGGGGTACAGTGCAGGGGAAAGAATAGTAGACAT
AATAGCAACAGACATACAAACTAAAGAATTACAAAAACAAATTACAAAAATTCAAAATTTTCGGGTTTAT
TACAGGGACAGCAGAGATCCAGTTTGGTTAATTAAGAAAGGATCCGAAAGAATTCGCCCTTAGATCTCTA
GACAAAAAAGCCAGGAATCAGACTCGTTCATCTCTTGAATGAACGAGTCTGATTCCTGGCGGGAAAGAGT
GGTCTCATACAGAACTTATAAGATTCCCAAATCCAAAGACATTTCACGTTTATGGTGATTTCCCAGAACA
CATAGCGACATGCAAATATTGCAGGGCGCCACTCCCCTGTCCCTCACAGCCATCTTCCTGCCAGGGCGCA
CGCGCGCTGGGTGTTCCCGCCTAGTGACACTGGGCCCGCGATTCCTTGGAGCGGGTTGATGACGTCAGCG
TTCTTAATTAACCCGTGTCGGCTCCAGATCTGGCCTCCGCGCCGGGTTTTGGCGCCTCCCGCGGGCGCCC
CCCTCCTCACGGCGAGCGCTGCCACGTCAGACGAAGGGCGCAGCGAGCGTCCTGATCCTTCCGCCCGGAC
GCTCAGGACAGCGGCCCGCTGCTCATAAGACTCGGCCTTAGAACCCCAGTATCAGCAGAAGGACATTTTA
GGACGGGACTTGGGTGACTCTAGGGCACTGGTTTTCTTTCCAGAGAGCGGAACAGGCGAGGAAAAGTAGT
CCCTTCTCGGCGATTCTGCGGAGGGATCTCCGTGGGGCGGTGAACGCCGATGATTATATAAGGACGCGCC
GGGTGTGGCACAGCTAGTTCCGTCGCAGCCGGGATTTGGGTCGCGGTTCTTGTTTGTGGATCGCTGTGAT
CGTCACTTGGTGAGTAGCGGGCTGCTGGGCTAGCAAGCTTCGAATTCCACCATGAGCCACATCCAGATCC
CACCGGGGCTCACGGAGCTGCTGCAGGGCTACACCGTGGAGGTGCTTCGGCAGCAGCCGCCCGACCTCGT
CGACTTCGCGGTGGAGTACTTCACACGCCTGCGCGAGGCCCGCCGGCAAGAGTCAGACTCGTTCATCGCC
CCCCCGACGACCTTTCACGCGCAGGAGTCCAGCGGGGTCCCCGTCATCGAGGAGGACGGGGAGAGTGAAT
CGGACTCGGACGATGAGGATCTGGAAGTTCCGATTCCCAGCAAATTTACTAGACGAGTAGCAGTCTGTGC
AGAAACGTTTAACCCTGATGAAGAAGAAGATAATGATCCAAGGGTGGTTCACCCCAAAACCGACGAGCAG
AGGTGCAGACTTCAGGAAGCCTGTAAAGACATTCTGCTTTTCAAAAACCTGGATCAGGAACAGCTTTCTC
AAGTTCTGGACGCCATGTTTGAAAAGATAGTCAAAACTGACGAGCATGTCATTGACCAAGGAGATGATGG
AGACAACTTTTATGTCATAGAAAGGGGAACCTATGACATTTTAGTAACAAAAGATAATCAAACACGATCT
GTTGGTCAGTATGACAACCGTGGCAGTTTTGGAGAACTAGCCCTGATGTACAATACCCCGAGAGCTGCTA
CCATTGTGGCCACCTCAGACGGCTCCCTTTGGGGATTGGACCGGGTGACTTTTAGGAGAATCATAGTGAA
GAACAATGCAAAGAAGAGGAAGATGTTCGAATCGTTTATTGAGTCTGTACCGCTCTTTAAATCACTAGAG
ATGTCAGAACGAATGAAGATTGTGGATGTGATCGGGGAAAAGATCTATAAGGATGGAGAGCGAATAATCA
CTCAGGGTGAAAAGGCCGACAGCTTTTATATTATAGAGT
Features (pLannotate 1.2.2; 33 found; start..end, strand, type, name):
    319..905     +  misc_feature   IRES2: internal ribosome entry site (IRES) of the encephalomyocarditis virus (EMCV)
    906..1625    +  CDS            EGFP: the original enhanced GFP (Yang et al., 1996) mammalian codon-optimized
   1629..1652    +  misc_feature   MCS (fragment): pBluescript multiple cloning site
   1652..2240    +  misc_feature   WPRE: woodchuck hepatitis virus posttranscriptional regulatory element
   2177..2758    +  CDS            nef (fragment): NEF_HV1H2 - Experimental evidence at protein level: Swiss-Prot protein existence level 1. Extracellular Nef protein targets CD4(+) T-lymphocytes for apoptosis by interacting with CXCR4 surface receptors. From Human immunodeficiency virus type 1 group M subtype B (isolate HXB2) (HIV-1).
   2765..2945    +  LTR            5' LTR (truncated): truncated 5' long terminal repeat (LTR) from HIV-1
   2968..3192    +  polyA_signal   bGH poly(A) signal: bovine growth hormone polyadenylation signal
   3196..3217    +  promoter       SV40 promoter (fragment): SV40 enhancer and early promoter
   3238..3666    +  rep_origin     f1 ori (sequence partly withheld): f1 bacteriophage origin of replication; arrow indicates direction of (+) strand synthesis
   3680..4009    +  promoter       SV40 promoter: SV40 enhancer and early promoter
   4057..4104    +  promoter       EM7 promoter: synthetic bacterial promoter&nbsp
   4123..4497    +  CDS            BleoR: antibiotic-binding protein; Sh ble from Streptoalloteichus hindustanus; confers resistance to bleomycin, phleomycin, and Zeocin™
   4507..4632    +  CDS            ble (fragment): BLE_KLEPN - Experimental evidence at protein level: Swiss-Prot protein existence level 1. Binding protein with a strong affinity to the bleomycin family of antibiotics. Binds to CL990; an antimitotic-antibiotic compound. From Klebsiella pneumoniae.
   4627..4748    +  polyA_signal   SV40 poly(A) signal: SV40 polyadenylation signal
   4819..4841    -  protein_bind   lac operator (fragment): The lac repressor binds to the lac operator to inhibit transcription in E. coli. This inhibition can be relieved by adding lactose or isopropyl-β-D-thiogalactopyranoside (IPTG). lac repressor encoded by lacI
   4845..4875    -  promoter       lac promoter: promoter for the E. coli lac operon
   4890..4911    -  protein_bind   CAP binding site: CAP binding activates transcription in the presence of cAMP. E. coli catabolite activator protein
   4924..5016    -  CDS            lacI (fragment): lac repressor; lacI; The lac repressor binds to the lac operator to inhibit transcription in E. coli. This inhibition can be relieved by adding lactose or isopropyl-β-D-thiogalactopyranoside (IPTG).
   5199..5787    -  rep_origin     ori: high-copy-number ColE1/pMB1/pBR322/pUC origin of replication
   5958..6818    -  CDS            AmpR: β-lactamase; bla; confers resistance to ampicillin, carbenicillin, and related antibiotics
   6819..6923    -  promoter       AmpR promoter: bla
   6982..7034    -  misc_feature   bom (fragment): basis of mobility region from pBR322
   7189..7568    +  enhancer       CMV enhancer: human cytomegalovirus immediate early enhancer
   7569..7768    +  promoter       CMV promoter: human cytomegalovirus (CMV) immediate early promoter
   7786..7966    +  LTR            5' LTR (truncated): truncated 5' long terminal repeat (LTR) from HIV-1
   8013..8138    +  misc_feature   HIV-1 Ψ: packaging signal of human immunodeficiency virus type 1
   8122..8485    +  CDS            HIV-1 gag (fragment): gag protein from human immunodeficiency virus 1; gag
   8631..8864    +  misc_feature   RRE: The Rev response element (RRE) of HIV-1 allows for Rev-dependent mRNA export from the nucleus to the cytoplasm.
   9241..9341    +  CDS            Rev (fragment): human immunodeficiency virus 1 (HIV-1) Rev protein; rev; enhances nuclear export of unspliced and incompletely spliced viral mRNAs
   9391..9508    +  misc_feature   cPPT/CTS: central polypurine tract and central termination sequence of HIV-1
   9656..9870    -  promoter       H1 promoter: human H1 RNA promoter
   9899..10298   +  promoter       UbC promoter: human ubiquitin C promoter
  10339..305     +  CDS            Prkar2a (across the origin): KAP2_RAT - Experimental evidence at protein level: Swiss-Prot protein existence level 1. Regulatory subunit of the cAMP-dependent protein kinases involved in cAMP signaling in cells. Type II regulatory chains mediate membrane association by binding to anchoring proteins, including the MAP2 kinase. From Rattus norvegicus (Rat).
