[The description below was written by a language model from this plasmid's Addgene catalogue record and pLannotate feature annotations shown in this document.]
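Description:
pFUGW-shRIIα-RIIαS97A-IRES-EGFP is an HIV-1-based lentiviral transfer plasmid built on the pFUGW-H1 backbone and designed for knockdown-and-replacement of the rat PKA type II-alpha regulatory subunit (Prkar2a). It is propagated in E. coli through a high-copy ColE1/pUC origin with ampicillin resistance, and also carries an f1 origin. A CMV enhancer/promoter fused to a truncated 5' LTR drives production of the viral genomic RNA, which contains the Ψ packaging signal with a gag fragment, the RRE for Rev-dependent nuclear export, and the cPPT/CTS. It ends in a second truncated LTR followed by a bGH polyadenylation signal. An SV40/EM7-driven Zeocin resistance (BleoR) cassette is present, but the depositor notes that it lies outside the LTRs and is therefore not packaged into virus. EGFP is thus the only marker in transduced cells.

Two expression units sit between the LTRs. A human H1 promoter, annotated in the reverse orientation relative to the rest of the cassette, drives an shRNA targeting endogenous rat RIIα (the catalogue insert name says "sgRNA", but the promoter and purpose fields describe an shRNA). Next to it, the human ubiquitin C promoter drives a rat Prkar2a coding sequence amplified from hippocampal cDNA. This copy carries three silent nucleotide changes that make it resistant to the shRNA, plus the phosphodeficient S97A substitution. An EMCV IRES follows, allowing EGFP to be translated from the same transcript, and a WPRE enhances expression. Transduced rat cells therefore lose endogenous RIIα, gain the S97A variant, and fluoresce green. The associated work examined how AKAP79-anchored calcineurin suppresses PKA activity.
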