Addgene plasmid #183457: pFUGW-shRIIα-RIIαS97A-IRES-EGFP
Purpose: Replacement of endogenous rat PKA-RIIα subunits with the RIIα S97A variant
Depositing lab: Matthew Gold. Depositing organization: University College London. Publication: AKAP79 enables calcineurin to directly suppress protein kinase A activity. Church TW, Tewatia P, Hannan S, Antunes J, Eriksson O, Smart TG, Hellgren Kotaleski J, Gold MG. Elife. 2021 Oct 6;10. pii: 68164. doi: 10.7554/eLife.68164. PubMed 34612814.
Backbone
  Vector backbone: pFUGW-H1 empty vector
  Backbone manufacturer: pFUGW-H1 empty vector was a gift from Sally Temple (Addgene plasmid # 25870 ; http://n2t.net/addgene:25870 ; RRID:Addgene_25870)
  Backbone size w/o insert (bp): 10130
  Vector type: Lentiviral
  Selectable markers: Zeocin ; GFP
Growth in bacteria
  Bacterial resistance: Ampicillin, 100 μg/mL
  Growth temperature: 37°C
  Growth strain: NEB Stable
  Copy number: High Copy
Gene/Insert
  Gene/Insert name: sgRNA and Prkar2a (alt name: cAMP-dependent protein kinase type II-alpha regulatory subunit)
  gRNA/shRNA sequence: GCCAGGAATCAGACTCGTTCA
  Species: R. norvegicus (rat)
  Mutation: shRNA-resistant mutations: C135>G, G138>A, A141>G. Phosphodeficient: S97A
  Entrez Gene: Prkar2a
  Promoter: shRNA: H1 / gene: ubiquitin
  Cloning method: Restriction Enzyme; 5′ cloning site GOI: AgeI (not destroyed); 3′ cloning site GOI: NheI (not destroyed)
  Sequencing primers: 5′ shRNA (H1) - 5'tcgctatgtgttctgggaaa; Prkar2a_bp500_F - 5'GAGATGATGGAGACAACTTTTATGTC; Prkar2a_bp1000_F - 5'GGAGAACTTGCCCTGGTGACCA; 3′ 5'GTTCAGGGGGAGGTGT
Resource information
  A portion of this plasmid was derived from a plasmid made by: We amplified the RIIα coding sequence from a rat hippocampal cDNA library.
Terms and licenses: Academic/Nonprofit Terms; Industry Terms: Not Available to Industry
Depositor comments: Zeo marker is outside the LTRs and will not be packaged into virus.
How to cite: pFUGW-shRIIα-RIIαS97A-IRES-EGFP was a gift from Matthew Gold (Addgene plasmid # 183457 ; http://n2t.net/addgene:183457 ; RRID:Addgene_183457)
