>Addgene plasmid #183457 | pFUGW-shRIIα-RIIαS97A-IRES-EGFP | depositor partial sequence | sequence record 355639 | RIIαS97A-IRES-EGFP
ATGAGCCACATCCAGATCCCACCGGGGCTCACGGAGCTGCTGCAGGGCTACACCGTGGAGGTGCTTCGGC
AGCAGCCGCCCGACCTCGTCGACTTCGCGGTGGAGTACTTCACACGCCTGCGCGAGGCCCGCCGGCAAGA
GTCAGACTCGTTCATCGCCCCCCCGACGACCTTTCACGCGCAGGAGTCCAGCGGGGTCCCCGTCATCGAG
GAGGACGGGGAGAGTGAATCGGACTCGGACGATGAGGATCTGGAAGTTCCGATTCCCAGCAAATTTACTA
GACGAGTAGCAGTCTGTGCAGAAACGTTTAACCCTGATGAAGAAGAAGATAATGATCCAAGGGTGGTTCA
CCCCAAAACCGACGAGCAGAGGTGCAGACTTCAGGAAGCCTGTAAAGACATTCTGCTTTTCAAAAACCTG
GATCAGGAACAGCTTTCTCAAGTTCTGGACGCCATGTTTGAAAAGATAGTCAAAACTGACGAGCATGTCA
TTGACCAAGGAGATGATGGAGACAACTTTTATGTCATAGAAAGGGGAACCTATGACATTTTAGTAACAAA
AGATAATCAAACACGATCTGTTGGTCAGTATGACAACCGTGGCAGTTTTGGAGAACTAGCCCTGATGTAC
AATACCCCGAGAGCTGCTACCATTGTGGCCACCTCAGACGGCTCCCTTTGGGGATTGGACCGGGTGACTT
TTAGGAGAATCATAGTGAAGAACAATGCAAAGAAGAGGAAGATGTTCGAATCGTTTATTGAGTCTGTACC
GCTCTTTAAATCACTAGAGATGTCAGAACGAATGAAGATTGTGGATGTGATCGGGGAAAAGATCTATAAG
GATGGAGAGCGAATAATCACTCAGGGTGAAAAGGCCGACAGCTTTTATATTATAGAGTCTGGAGAAGTGA
GCATCTTGATTAGAAGCAAGACTAAAACGAACAAGAACGGCGGGAACCAGGAGGTTGAGATTGCCCACTG
CCATAAGGGGCAGTACTTTGGAGAACTTGCCCTGGTGACCAACAAACCAAGAGCTGCTTCTGCTTATGCG
GTTGGAGACGTCAAATGCTTAGTCATGGATGTTCAAGCATTTGAGAGGCTTCTGGGCCCCTGCATGGACA
TCATGAAGAGGAACATCTCACATTACGAAGAACAGCTGGTGAAGATGTTTGGCTCCAACTTGGATCTATT
GGACCCCGGGCAGTAGCTCGGATCCGCCCCTCTCCCTCCCCCCCCCCTAACGTTACTGGCCGAAGCCGCT
TGGAATAAGGCCGGTGTGCGTTTGTCTATATGTTATTTTCCACCATATTGCCGTCTTTTGGCAATGTGAG
GGCCCGGAAACCTGGCCCTGTCTTCTTGACGAGCATTCCTAGGGGTCTTTCCCCTCTCGCCAAAGGAATG
CAAGGTCTGTTGAATGTCGTGAAGGAAGCAGTTCCTCTGGAAGCTTCTTGAAGACAAACAACGTCTGTAG
CGACCCTTTGCAGGCAGCGGAACCCCCCACCTGGCGACAGGTGCCTCTGCGGCCAAAAGCCACGTGTATA
AGATACACCTGCAAAGGCGGCACAACCCCAGTGCCACGTTGTGAGTTGGATAGTTGTGGAAAGAGTCAAA
TGGCTCTCCTCAAGCGTATTCAACAAGGGGCTGAAGGATGCCCAGAAGGTACCCCATTGTATGGGATCTG
ATCTGGGGCCTCGGTACACATGCTTTACATGTGTTTAGTCGAGGTTAAAAAAACGTCTAGGCCCCCCGAA
CCACGGGGACGTGGTTTTCCTTTGAAAAACACGATGATAATATGGCCACAACCATGGTGAGCAAGGGCGA
GGAGCTGTTCACCGGGGTGGTGCCCATCCTGGTCGAGCTGGACGGCGACGTAAACGGCCACAAGTTCAGC
GTGTCCGGCGAGGGCGAGGGCGATGCCACCTACGGCAAGCTGACCCTGAAGTTCATCTGCACCACCGGCA
AGCTGCCCGTGCCCTGGCCCACCCTCGTGACCACCCTGACCTACGGCGTGCAGTGCTTCAGCCGCTACCC
CGACCACATGAAGCAGCACGACTTCTTCAAGTCCGCCATGCCCGAAGGCTACGTCCAGGAGCGCACCATC
TTCTTCAAGGACGACGGCAACTACAAGACCCGCGCCGAGGTGAAGTTCGAGGGCGACACCCTGGTGAACC
GCATCGAGCTGAAGGGCATCGACTTCAAGGAGGACGGCAACATCCTGGGGCACAAGCTGGAGTACAACTA
CAACAGCCACAACGTCTATATCATGGCCGACAAGCAGAAGAACGGCATCAAGGTGAACTTCAAGATCCGC
CACAACATCGAGGACGGCAGCGTGCAGCTCGCCGACCACTACCAGCAGAACACCCCCATCGGCGACGGCC
CCGTGCTGCTGCCCGACAACCACTACCTGAGCACCCAGTCCGCCCTGAGCAAAGACCCCAACGAGAAGCG
CGATCACATGGTCCTGCTGGAGTTCGTGACCGCCGCCGGGATCACTCTCGGCATGGACGAGCTGTACAAG
